Addgene plasmid #171511: pX330A-Prdm14-L4-#1
Purpose: deletion of a genomic locus in Prdm14 gene
Depositing lab: Hans Schöler. Depositing organization: Max Planck Institute for Molecular Biomedicine. Publication: Residual pluripotency is required for inductive germ cell segregation. Aramaki S, Kagiwada S, Wu G, Obridge D, Adachi K, Kutejova E, Lickert H, Hubner K, Scholer HR. EMBO Rep. 2021 Aug 4;22(8):e52553. doi: 10.15252/embr.202152553. Epub 2021 Jun 22. PubMed 34156139.
Backbone
  Vector backbone: px330A
  Vector type: Mammalian Expression, CRISPR
Growth in bacteria
  Bacterial resistance: Ampicillin, 100 μg/mL
  Growth temperature: 37°C
  Growth strain: DH5alpha
  Copy number: High Copy
Gene/Insert
  Gene/Insert name: Prdm14
  gRNA/shRNA sequence: TTTGCTAGTTCTCCGGGCGT
  Species: M. musculus (mouse)
  Entrez Gene: Prdm14
  Cloning method: Restriction Enzyme; 5′ cloning site unknown (unknown if destroyed); 3′ cloning site unknown (unknown if destroyed)
  Sequencing primers: 5′ unknown
Terms and licenses: Academic/Nonprofit Terms; Industry Terms: Not Available to Industry
How to cite: pX330A-Prdm14-L4-#1 was a gift from Hans Schöler (Addgene plasmid # 171511 ; http://n2t.net/addgene:171511 ; RRID:Addgene_171511)
