[The description below was written by a language model from this plasmid's Addgene catalogue record and pLannotate feature annotations shown in this document.]
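Description:
pX330A-Prdm14-L4-#1 is an all-in-one mammalian CRISPR/Cas9 expression plasmid built on the pX330A backbone and designed to cut within the mouse Prdm14 locus. It is propagated in E. coli as a high-copy plasmid through a ColE1/pUC-type origin with ampicillin selection (AmpR under its own bla promoter), and it also carries an f1 phage origin. Short annotated fragments of bom and rop appear to be backbone remnants.

The guide RNA cassette consists of a human U6 RNA polymerase III promoter followed by the Streptococcus pyogenes gRNA scaffold. The roughly 20-nt Prdm14-targeting spacer sits in the gap between these two elements. A second, partial scaffold fragment lies just downstream. Streptococcus pyogenes Cas9 is annotated as contiguous N- and C-terminal portions that together form the full coding sequence. It is driven by a hybrid CMV enhancer/chicken β-actin promoter with a hybrid intron, carries a C-terminal nucleoplasmin nuclear localization signal, and ends at a bGH polyadenylation signal.

The sequenced plasmid also contains a marker cassette that the catalogue fields do not mention. An EF-1α core promoter with an HTLV-1 LTR segment drives CopGFP and, downstream, puromycin N-acetyltransferase, followed by a WPRE fragment and an SV40 poly(A) signal. How the two coding regions are linked is not annotated. This cassette should allow fluorescence-based identification and puromycin enrichment of transfected cells. A single AAV2 ITR is present, so the plasmid is not a complete AAV packaging genome.

The stated purpose is deletion of a genomic region in Prdm14. A deletion of this kind would typically require a second guide cutting at a flanking site, but the record does not name a partner construct.
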