Features (pLannotate 1.2.2; 24 found; start..end, strand, type, name):
    128..355     +  intron         hybrid intron: hybrid between chicken β-actin (CBA) and minute virus of mice (MMV) introns (Gray et al., 2011)
    493..2094    +  CDS            Cas9(N): N-terminal portion of Streptococcus pyogenes Cas9 (Zetsche et al., 2015)
   2095..4593    +  CDS            Cas9(C): C-terminal portion of Streptococcus pyogenes Cas9 (Zetsche et al., 2015)
   4594..4641    +  CDS            nucleoplasmin NLS: bipartite nuclear localization signal from nucleoplasmin
   4675..4786    +  polyA_signal   bGH poly(A) signal: bovine growth hormone polyadenylation signal
   4891..5031    +  repeat_region  AAV2 ITR: inverted terminal repeat of adeno-associated virus serotype 2 inverted
   5176..5387    +  promoter       EF-1α core promoter: core promoter for human elongation factor EF-1α
   5400..5668    +  LTR            5' LTR (truncated): truncated 5' long terminal repeat (LTR) from human T-cell leukemia virus (HTLV) type 1
   5725..6389    +  CDS            CopGFP (fragment): green fluorescent protein 2 from Pontellina plumata, also known as ppluGFP2 (Shagin et al., 2004)
   6513..7112    +  CDS            PuroR: puromycin N-acetyltransferase; pac from Streptomyces alboniger; confers resistance to puromycin
   7113..7219    +  misc_feature   WPRE (fragment): woodchuck hepatitis virus posttranscriptional regulatory element
   7228..7349    +  polyA_signal   SV40 poly(A) signal: SV40 polyadenylation signal
   7430..7481    -  misc_feature   bom (fragment): basis of mobility region from pBR322
   7500..7955    +  rep_origin     f1 ori (sequence partly withheld): f1 bacteriophage origin of replication; arrow indicates direction of (+) strand synthesis
   7956..8005    -  misc_feature   bom (fragment): basis of mobility region from pBR322
   8107..8142    -  CDS            rop (fragment): Rop protein, which maintains plasmids at low copy number; rop
   8237..8341    +  promoter       AmpR promoter: bla
   8342..9202    +  CDS            AmpR: β-lactamase; bla; confers resistance to ampicillin, carbenicillin, and related antibiotics
   9373..9961    +  rep_origin     ori: high-copy-number ColE1/pMB1/pBR322/pUC origin of replication
  10023..10263   +  promoter       U6 promoter: RNA polymerase III promoter for human U6 snRNA
  10293..10368   +  misc_RNA       gRNA scaffold: guide RNA scaffold for the Streptococcus pyogenes CRISPR/Cas9 system
  10375..10418   +  misc_RNA       gRNA scaffold (fragment): guide RNA scaffold for the Streptococcus pyogenes CRISPR/Cas9 system
  10465..10750   +  enhancer       CMV enhancer: human cytomegalovirus immediate early enhancer; contains an 18-bp deletion relative to the standard CMV enhancer
  10752..127     +  promoter       chicken β-actin promoter (across the origin): No description available
>Addgene plasmid #171511 | pX330A-Prdm14-L4-#1 | addgene full sequence | sequence record 337912 | Addgene NGS Result
GGGGSGGGGSGGGGSGAGGCGGRGAGGTGCGGCGGCAGCCAATCAGAGCGGCGCGCTCCGAAAGTTTCCT
TTTATGGCGAGGCGGCGGCGGCGGCGGCCCTATAAAAAGCGAAGCGCGCGGCGGGCGGGAGTCGCTGCGC
GCTGCCTTCGCCCCGTGCCCCGCTCCGCCGCCGCCTCGCGCCGCCCGCCCCGGCTCTGACTGACCGCGTT
ACTCCCACAGGTGAGCGGGCGGGACGGCCCTTCTCCTCCGGGCTGTAATTAGCTGAGCAAGAGGTAAGGG
TTTAAGGGATGGTTGGTTGGTGGGGTATTAATGTTTAATTACCTGGAGCACCTGCCTGAAATCACTTTTT
TTCAGGTTGGACCGGTGCCACCATGGACTATAAGGACCACGACGGAGACTACAAGGATCATGATATTGAT
TACAAAGACGATGACGATAAGATGGCCCCAAAGAAGAAGCGGAAGGTCGGTATCCACGGAGTCCCAGCAG
CCGACAAGAAGTACAGCATCGGCCTGGACATCGGCACCAACTCTGTGGGCTGGGCCGTGATCACCGACGA
GTACAAGGTGCCCAGCAAGAAATTCAAGGTGCTGGGCAACACCGACCGGCACAGCATCAAGAAGAACCTG
ATCGGAGCCCTGCTGTTCGACAGCGGCGAAACAGCCGAGGCCACCCGGCTGAAGAGAACCGCCAGAAGAA
GATACACCAGACGGAAGAACCGGATCTGCTATCTGCAAGAGATCTTCAGCAACGAGATGGCCAAGGTGGA
CGACAGCTTCTTCCACAGACTGGAAGAGTCCTTCCTGGTGGAAGAGGATAAGAAGCACGAGCGGCACCCC
ATCTTCGGCAACATCGTGGACGAGGTGGCCTACCACGAGAAGTACCCCACCATCTACCACCTGAGAAAGA
AACTGGTGGACAGCACCGACAAGGCCGACCTGCGGCTGATCTATCTGGCCCTGGCCCACATGATCAAGTT
CCGGGGCCACTTCCTGATCGAGGGCGACCTGAACCCCGACAACAGCGACGTGGACAAGCTGTTCATCCAG
CTGGTGCAGACCTACAACCAGCTGTTCGAGGAAAACCCCATCAACGCCAGCGGCGTGGACGCCAAGGCCA
TCCTGTCTGCCAGACTGAGCAAGAGCAGACGGCTGGAAAATCTGATCGCCCAGCTGCCCGGCGAGAAGAA
GAATGGCCTGTTCGGAAACCTGATTGCCCTGAGCCTGGGCCTGACCCCCAACTTCAAGAGCAACTTCGAC
CTGGCCGAGGATGCCAAACTGCAGCTGAGCAAGGACACCTACGACGACGACCTGGACAACCTGCTGGCCC
AGATCGGCGACCAGTACGCCGACCTGTTTCTGGCCGCCAAGAACCTGTCCGACGCCATCCTGCTGAGCGA
CATCCTGAGAGTGAACACCGAGATCACCAAGGCCCCCCTGAGCGCCTCTATGATCAAGAGATACGACGAG
CACCACCAGGACCTGACCCTGCTGAAAGCTCTCGTGCGGCAGCAGCTGCCTGAGAAGTACAAAGAGATTT
TCTTCGACCAGAGCAAGAACGGCTACGCCGGCTACATTGACGGCGGAGCCAGCCAGGAAGAGTTCTACAA
GTTCATCAAGCCCATCCTGGAAAAGATGGACGGCACCGAGGAACTGCTCGTGAAGCTGAACAGAGAGGAC
CTGCTGCGGAAGCAGCGGACCTTCGACAACGGCAGCATCCCCCACCAGATCCACCTGGGAGAGCTGCACG
CCATTCTGCGGCGGCAGGAAGATTTTTACCCATTCCTGAAGGACAACCGGGAAAAGATCGAGAAGATCCT
GACCTTCCGCATCCCCTACTACGTGGGCCCTCTGGCCAGGGGAAACAGCAGATTCGCCTGGATGACCAGA
AAGAGCGAGGAAACCATCACCCCCTGGAACTTCGAGGAAGTGGTGGACAAGGGCGCTTCCGCCCAGAGCT
TCATCGAGCGGATGACCAACTTCGATAAGAACCTGCCCAACGAGAAGGTGCTGCCCAAGCACAGCCTGCT
GTACGAGTACTTCACCGTGTATAACGAGCTGACCAAAGTGAAATACGTGACCGAGGGAATGAGAAAGCCC
GCCTTCCTGAGCGGCGAGCAGAAAAAGGCCATCGTGGACCTGCTGTTCAAGACCAACCGGAAAGTGACCG
TGAAGCAGCTGAAAGAGGACTACTTCAAGAAAATCGAGTGCTTCGACTCCGTGGAAATCTCCGGCGTGGA
AGATCGGTTCAACGCCTCCCTGGGCACATACCACGATCTGCTGAAAATTATCAAGGACAAGGACTTCCTG
GACAATGAGGAAAACGAGGACATTCTGGAAGATATCGTGCTGACCCTGACACTGTTTGAGGACAGAGAGA
TGATCGAGGAACGGCTGAAAACCTATGCCCACCTGTTCGACGACAAAGTGATGAAGCAGCTGAAGCGGCG
GAGATACACCGGCTGGGGCAGGCTGAGCCGGAAGCTGATCAACGGCATCCGGGACAAGCAGTCCGGCAAG
ACAATCCTGGATTTCCTGAAGTCCGACGGCTTCGCCAACAGAAACTTCATGCAGCTGATCCACGACGACA
GCCTGACCTTTAAAGAGGACATCCAGAAAGCCCAGGTGTCCGGCCAGGGCGATAGCCTGCACGAGCACAT
TGCCAATCTGGCCGGCAGCCCCGCCATTAAGAAGGGCATCCTGCAGACAGTGAAGGTGGTGGACGAGCTC
GTGAAAGTGATGGGCCGGCACAAGCCCGAGAACATCGTGATCGAAATGGCCAGAGAGAACCAGACCACCC
AGAAGGGACAGAAGAACAGCCGCGAGAGAATGAAGCGGATCGAAGAGGGCATCAAAGAGCTGGGCAGCCA
GATCCTGAAAGAACACCCCGTGGAAAACACCCAGCTGCAGAACGAGAAGCTGTACCTGTACTACCTGCAG
AATGGGCGGGATATGTACGTGGACCAGGAACTGGACATCAACCGGCTGTCCGACTACGATGTGGACCATA
TCGTGCCTCAGAGCTTTCTGAAGGACGACTCCATCGACAACAAGGTGCTGACCAGAAGCGACAAGAACCG
GGGCAAGAGCGACAACGTGCCCTCCGAAGAGGTCGTGAAGAAGATGAAGAACTACTGGCGGCAGCTGCTG
AACGCCAAGCTGATTACCCAGAGAAAGTTCGACAATCTGACCAAGGCCGAGAGAGGCGGCCTGAGCGAAC
TGGATAAGGCCGGCTTCATCAAGAGACAGCTGGTGGAAACCCGGCAGATCACAAAGCACGTGGCACAGAT
CCTGGACTCCCGGATGAACACTAAGTACGACGAGAATGACAAGCTGATCCGGGAAGTGAAAGTGATCACC
CTGAAGTCCAAGCTGGTGTCCGATTTCCGGAAGGATTTCCAGTTTTACAAAGTGCGCGAGATCAACAACT
ACCACCACGCCCACGACGCCTACCTGAACGCCGTCGTGGGAACCGCCCTGATCAAAAAGTACCCTAAGCT
GGAAAGCGAGTTCGTGTACGGCGACTACAAGGTGTACGACGTGCGGAAGATGATCGCCAAGAGCGAGCAG
GAAATCGGCAAGGCTACCGCCAAGTACTTCTTCTACAGCAACATCATGAACTTTTTCAAGACCGAGATTA
CCCTGGCCAACGGCGAGATCCGGAAGCGGCCTCTGATCGAGACAAACGGCGAAACCGGGGAGATCGTGTG
GGATAAGGGCCGGGATTTTGCCACCGTGCGGAAAGTGCTGAGCATGCCCCAAGTGAATATCGTGAAAAAG
ACCGAGGTGCAGACAGGCGGCTTCAGCAAAGAGTCTATCCTGCCCAAGAGGAACAGCGATAAGCTGATCG
CCAGAAAGAAGGACTGGGACCCTAAGAAGTACGGCGGCTTCGACAGCCCCACCGTGGCCTATTCTGTGCT
GGTGGTGGCCAAAGTGGAAAAGGGCAAGTCCAAGAAACTGAAGAGTGTGAAAGAGCTGCTGGGGATCACC
ATCATGGAAAGAAGCAGCTTCGAGAAGAATCCCATCGACTTTCTGGAAGCCAAGGGCTACAAAGAAGTGA
AAAAGGACCTGATCATCAAGCTGCCTAAGTACTCCCTGTTCGAGCTGGAAAACGGCCGGAAGAGAATGCT
GGCCTCTGCCGGCGAACTGCAGAAGGGAAACGAACTGGCCCTGCCCTCCAAATATGTGAACTTCCTGTAC
CTGGCCAGCCACTATGAGAAGCTGAAGGGCTCCCCCGAGGATAATGAGCAGAAACAGCTGTTTGTGGAAC
AGCACAAGCACTACCTGGACGAGATCATCGAGCAGATCAGCGAGTTCTCCAAGAGAGTGATCCTGGCCGA
CGCTAATCTGGACAAAGTGCTGTCCGCCTACAACAAGCACCGGGATAAGCCCATCAGAGAGCAGGCCGAG
AATATCATCCACCTGTTTACCCTGACCAATCTGGGAGCCCCTGCCGCCTTCAAGTACTTTGACACCACCA
TCGACCGGAAGAGGTACACCAGCACCAAAGAGGTGCTGGACGCCACCCTGATCCACCAGAGCATCACCGG
CCTGTACGAGACACGGATCGACCTGTCTCAGCTGGGAGGCGACAAAAGGCCGGCGGCCACGAAAAAGGCC
GGCCAGGCAAAAAAGAAAAAGTAAGAATTCCTAGAGCTCGCTGATCAGCCTCGACTGTGCCTTCTAGTTG
CCAGCCATCTGTTGTTTGCCCCTCCCCCGTGCCTTCCTTGACCCTGGAAGGTGCCACTCCCACTGTCCTT
TCCTAATAAAATGAGGAAATTGCATCGCATTGTCTGAGTAGGTGTCATTCTATTCTGGGGGGTGGGGTGG
GGCAGGACAGCAAGGGGGAGGATTGGGAAGAGAATAGCAGGCATGCTGGGGAGCGGCCGCAGGAACCCCT
AGTGATGGAGTTGGCCACTCCCTCTCTGCGCGCTCGCTCGCTCACTGAGGCCGGGCGACCAAAGGTCGCC
CGACGCCCGGGCTTTGCCCGGGCGGCCTCAGTGAGCGAGCGAGCGCGCAGCTGCCTGCAGGAAAGAGCCC
ACAACCCCTCACTTGGTGGGCCAGTCCTCTGATAGACTGTGTCCCCTGGATACCCGTATTCTAGAGCTAG
CGAATTCGAATTTAAATCGGATCCGCGGCCGCGAAGGATCTGCGATCGCTCCGGTGCCCGTCAGTGGGCA
GAGCGCACATCGCCCACAGTCCCCGAGAAGTTGGGGGGAGGGGTCGGCAATTGAACGGGTGCCTAGAGAA
GGTGGCGCGGGGTAAACTGGGAAAGTGATGTCGTGTACTGGCTCCGCCTTTTTCCCGAGGGTGGGGGAGA
ACCGTATATAAGTGCAGTAGTCGCCGTGAACGTTCTTTTTCGCAACGGGTTTGCCGCCAGAACACAGCTG
AAGCTTCGAGGGGCTCGCATCTCTCCTTCACGCGCCCGCCGCCCTACCTGAGGCCGCCATCCACGCCGGT
TGAGTCGCGTTCTGCCGCCTCCCGCCTGTGGTGCCTCCTGAACTGCGTCCGCCGTCTAGGTAAGTTTAAA
GCTCAGGTCGAGACCGGGCCTTTGTCCGGCGCTCCCTTGGAGCCTACCTAGACTCAGCCGGCTCTCCACG
CTTTGCCTGACCCTGCTTGCTCAACTCTACGTCTTTGTTTCGTTTTCTGTTCTGCGCCGTTACAGATCCA
AGCTGTGACCGGCGCCTACGCTAGACGCCACCATGGAGAGCGACGAGAGCGGCCTGCCCGCCATGGAGAT
CGAGTGCCGCATCACCGGCACCCTGAACGGCGTGGAGTTCGAGCTGGTGGGCGGCGGAGAGGGCACCCCC
AAGCAGGGCCGCATGACCAACAAGATGAAGAGCACCAAAGGCGCCCTGACCTTCAGCCCCTACCTGCTGA
GCCACGTGATGGGCTACGGCTTCTACCACTTCGGCACCTACCCCAGCGGCTACGAGAACCCCTTCCTGCA
CGCCATCAACAACGGCGGCTACACCAACACCCGCATCGAGAAGTACGAGGACGGCGGCGTGCTGCACGTG
AGCTTCAGCTACCGCTACGAGGCCGGCCGCGTGATCGGCGACTTCAAGGTGGTGGGCACCGGCTTCCCCG
AGGACAGCGTGATCTTCACCGACAAGATCATCCGCAGCAACGCCACCGTGGAGCACCTGCACCCCATGGG
CGATAACGTGCTGGTGGGCAGCTTCGCCCGCACCTTCAGCCTGCGCGACGGCGGCTACTACAGCTTCGTG
GTGGACAGCCACATGCACTTCAAGAGCGCCATCCACCCCAGCATCCTGCAGAACGGGGGCCCCATGTTCG
CCTTCCGCCGCGTGGAGGAGCTGCACAGCAACACCGAGCTGGGCATCGTGGAGTACCAGCACGCCTTCAA
GACCCCCATCGCCTTCGCCAGATCCCGCGCTCAGTCGTCCAATTCTGCCGTGGACGGCACCGCCGGACCC
GGCTCCACCGGATCTCGCGAGGGCAGAGGAAGTCTTCTAACATGCGGTGACGTGGAGGAGAATCCCGGCC
CTATGACCGAGTACAAGCCCACGGTGCGCCTCGCCACCCGCGACGACGTCCCCAGGGCCGTACGCACCCT
CGCCGCCGCGTTCGCCGACTACCCCGCCACGCGCCACACCGTCGATCCGGACCGCCACATCGAGCGGGTC
ACCGAGCTGCAAGAACTCTTCCTCACGCGCGTCGGGCTCGACATCGGCAAGGTGTGGGTCGCGGACGACG
GCGCCGCGGTGGCGGTCTGGACCACGCCGGAGAGCGTCGAAGCGGGGGCGGTGTTCGCCGAGATCGGCCC
GCGCATGGCCGAGTTGAGCGGTTCCCGGCTGGCCGCGCAGCAACAGATGGAAGGCCTCCTGGCGCCGCAC
CGGCCCAAGGAGCCCGCGTGGTTCCTGGCCACCGTCGGCGTCTCGCCCGACCACCAGGGCAAGGGTCTGG
GCAGCGCCGTCGTGCTCCCCGGAGTGGAGGCGGCCGAGCGCGCCGGGGTGCCCGCCTTCCTGGAGACCTC
CGCGCCCCGCAACCTCCCCTTCTACGAGCGGCTCGGCTTCACCGTCACCGCCGACGTCGAGGTGCCCGAA
GGACCGCGCACCTGGTGCATGACCCGCAAGCCCGGTGCCTGAAATCAACCTCTGGATTACAAAATTTGTG
AAAGATTGACTGGTATTCTTAACTATGTTGCTCCTTTTACGCTATGTGGATACGCTGCTTTAATGCCTTT
GTATCATGCGTTAACTAAACTTGTTTATTGCAGCTTATAATGGTTACAAATAAAGCAATAGCATCACAAA
TTTCACAAATAAAGCATTTTTTTCACTGCATTCTAGTTGTGGTTTGTCCAAACTCATCAATGTATCTTAT
CATGTCTGGAATTGACTCAAATGATGTCAATTAGTCTATCAGAAGCTCATCTGGTCTCCCTTCCGGGCCT
GCAGGGGCGCCTGATGCGGTATTTTCTCCTTACGCATCTGTGCGGTATTTCACACCGCATA
[95 nt withheld, positions 7482-7576]
T
[46 nt withheld, positions 7578-7623]
C
[141 nt withheld, positions 7625-7765]
CCTTTGACGTTGGAGTCCACGTTCTTT
[37 nt withheld, positions 7793-7829]
ACTCTATCTCGGGCTATTCTTTTGATTTATAAGGGATTTTGCCGATTTCGGTCTATTGGTTAAAAAATGA
GCTGATTTAACAAAAATTTAACGCGAATTTTAACAAAATATTAACGTTTACAATTTTATGGTGCACTCTC
AGTACAATCTGCTCTGATGCCGCATAGTTAAGCCAGCCCCGACACCCGCCAACACCCGCTGACGCGCCCT
GACGGGCTTGTCTGCTCCCGGCATCCGCTTACAGACAAGCTGTGACCGTCTCCGGGAGCTGCATGTGTCA
GAGGTTTTCACCGTCATCACCGAAACGCGCGAGACGAAAGGGCCTCGTGATACGCCTATTTTTATAGGTT
AATGTCATGATAATAATGGTTTCTTAGACGTCAGGTGGCACTTTTCGGGGAAATGTGCGCGGAACCCCTA
TTTGTTTATTTTTCTAAATACATTCAAATATGTATCCGCTCATGAGACAATAACCCTGATAAATGCTTCA
ATAATATTGAAAAAGGAAGAGTATGAGTATTCAACATTTCCGTGTCGCCCTTATTCCCTTTTTTGCGGCA
TTTTGCCTTCCTGTTTTTGCTCACCCAGAAACGCTGGTGAAAGTAAAAGATGCTGAAGATCAGTTGGGTG
CACGAGTGGGTTACATCGAACTGGATCTCAACAGCGGTAAGATCCTTGAGAGTTTTCGCCCCGAAGAACG
TTTTCCAATGATGAGCACTTTTAAAGTTCTGCTATGTGGCGCGGTATTATCCCGTATTGACGCCGGGCAA
GAGCAACTCGGTCGCCGCATACACTATTCTCAGAATGACTTGGTTGAGTACTCACCAGTCACAGAAAAGC
ATCTTACGGATGGCATGACAGTAAGAGAATTATGCAGTGCTGCCATAACCATGAGTGATAACACTGCGGC
CAACTTACTTCTGACAACGATCGGAGGACCGAAGGAGCTAACCGCTTTTTTGCACAACATGGGGGATCAT
GTAACTCGCCTTGATCGTTGGGAACCGGAGCTGAATGAAGCCATACCAAACGACGAGCGTGACACCACGA
TGCCTGTAGCAATGGCAACAACGTTGCGCAAACTATTAACTGGCGAACTACTTACTCTAGCTTCCCGGCA
ACAATTAATAGACTGGATGGAGGCGGATAAAGTTGCAGGACCACTTCTGCGCTCGGCCCTTCCGGCTGGC
TGGTTTATTGCTGATAAATCTGGAGCCGGTGAGCGTGGAAGCCGCGGTATCATTGCAGCACTGGGGCCAG
ATGGTAAGCCCTCCCGTATCGTAGTTATCTACACGACGGGGAGTCAGGCAACTATGGATGAACGAAATAG
ACAGATCGCTGAGATAGGTGCCTCACTGATTAAGCATTGGTAACTGTCAGACCAAGTTTACTCATATATA
CTTTAGATTGATTTAAAACTTCATTTTTAATTTAAAAGGATCTAGGTGAAGATCCTTTTTGATAATCTCA
TGACCAAAATCCCTTAACGTGAGTTTTCGTTCCACTGAGCGTCAGACCCCGTAGAAAAGATCAAAGGATC
TTCTTGAGATCCTTTTTTTCTGCGCGTAATCTGCTGCTTGCAAACAAAAAAACCACCGCTACCAGCGGTG
GTTTGTTTGCCGGATCAAGAGCTACCAACTCTTTTTCCGAAGGTAACTGGCTTCAGCAGAGCGCAGATAC
CAAATACTGTTCTTCTAGTGTAGCCGTAGTTAGGCCACCACTTCAAGAACTCTGTAGCACCGCCTACATA
CCTCGCTCTGCTAATCCTGTTACCAGTGGCTGCTGCCAGTGGCGATAAGTCGTGTCTTACCGGGTTGGAC
TCAAGACGATAGTTACCGGATAAGGCGCAGCGGTCGGGCTGAACGGGGGGTTCGTGCACACAGCCCAGCT
TGGAGCGAACGACCTACACCGAACTGAGATACCTACAGCGTGAGCTATGAGAAAGCGCCACGCTTCCCGA
AGGGAGAAAGGCGGACAGGTATCCGGTAAGCGGCAGGGTCGGAACAGGAGAGCGCACGAGGGAGCTTCCA
GGGGGAAACGCCTGGTATCTTTATAGTCCTGTCGGGTTTCGCCACCTCTGACTTGAGCGTCGATTTTTGT
GATGCTCGTCAGGGGGGCGGAGCCTATGGAAAAACGCCAGCAACGCGGCCTTTTTACGGTTCCTGGCCTT
TTGCTGGCCTTTTGCTCACATGTGAGGGCCTATTTCCCATGATTCCTTCATATTTGCATATACGATACAA
GGCTGTTAGAGAGATAATTGGAATTAATTTGACTGTAAACACAAAGATATTAGTACAAAATACGTGACGT
AGAAAGTAATAATTTCTTGGGTAGTTTGCAGTTTTAAAATTATGTTTTAAAATGGACTATCATATGCTTA
CCGTAACTTGAAAGTATTTCGATTTCTTGGCTTTATATATCTTGTGGAAAGGACGAAACACCGTTTGCTA
GTTCTCCGGGCGTGTTTTAGAGCTAGAAATAGCAAGTTAAAATAAGGCTAGTCCGTTATCAACTTGAAAA
AGTGGCACCGAGTCGGTGCTTTTTTGTTTTAGAGCTAGAAATAGCAAGTTAAAATAAGGCTAGTCCGTTT
TTAGCGCGTGCGCCAATTCTGCAGACAAATGGCTCTAGAGGTACCCGTTACATAACTTACGGTAAATGGC
CCGCCTGGCTGACCGCCCAACGACCCCCGCCCATTGACGTCAATAGTAACGCCAATAGGGACTTTCCATT
GACGTCAATGGGTGGAGTATTTACGGTAAACTGCCCACTTGGCAGTACATCAAGTGTATCATATGCCAAG
TACGCCCCCTATTGACGTCAATGACGGTAAATGGCCCGCCTGGCATTGTGCCCAGTACATGACCTTATGG
GACTTTCCTACTTGGCAGTACATCTACGTATTAGTCATCGCTATTACCATGGTCGAGGTGAGCCCCACGT
TCTGCTTCACTCTCCCCATCTCCCCCCCCTCCCCACCCCCAATTTTGTATTTATTTATTTTTTAATTATT
TTGTGCAGCGATGGGGGCGGGGGGGGGGGGGGGGCGCGCGCCRGGSGGGGGGGGGGGGGGSG
